>Addgene plasmid #167645 | pKP1583 | addgene full sequence | sequence record 339586 | Addgene NGS Result
ATCGATGCATAATGTGCCTGTCAAATGGACGAAGCAGGGATTCTGCAAACCCTATGCTACTCCGTCAAGC
CGTCAATTGTCTGATTCGTTACCAATTATGACAACTTGACGGCTACATCATTCACTTTTTCTTCACAACC
GGCACGGAACTCGCTCGGGCTGGCCCCGGTGCATTTTTTAAATACCCGCGAGAAATAGAGTTGATCGTCA
AAACCAACATTGCGACCGACGGTGGCGATAGGCATCCGGGTGGTGCTCAAAAGCAGCTTCGCCTGGCTGA
TACGTTGGTCCTCGCGCCAGCTTAAGACGCTAATCCCTAACTGCTGGCGGAAAAGATGTGACAGACGCGA
CGGCGACAAGCAAACATGCTGTGCGACGCTGGCGATATCAAAATTGCTGTCTGCCAGGTGATCGCTGATG
TACTGACAAGCCTCGCGTACCCGATTATCCATCGGTGGATGGAGCGACTCGTTAATCGCTTCCATGCGCC
GCAGTAACAATTGCTCAAGCAGATTTATCGCCAGCAGCTCCGAATAGCGCCCTTCCCCTTGCCCGGCGTT
AATGATTTGCCCAAACAGGTCGCTGAAATGCGGCTGGTGCGCTTCATCCGGGCGAAAGAACCCCGTATTG
GCAAATATTGACGGCCAGTTAAGCCATTCATGCCAGTAGGCGCGCGGACGAAAGTAAACCCACTGGTGAT
ACCATTCGCGAGCCTCCGGATGACGACCGTAGTGATGAATCTCTCCTGGCGGGAACAGCAAAATATCACC
CGGTCGGCAAACAAATTCTCGTCCCTGATTTTTCACCACCCCCTGACCGCGAATGGTGAGATTGAGAATA
TAACCTTTCATTCCCAGCGGTCGGTCGATAAAAAAATCGAGATAACCGTTGGCCTCAATCGGCGTTAAAC
CCGCCACCAGATGGGCATTAAACGAGTATCCCGGCAGCAGGGGATCATTTTGCGCTTCAGCCATACTTTT
CATACTCCCGCCATTCAGAGAAGAAACCAATTGTCCATATTGCATCAGACATTGCCGTCACTGCGTCTTT
TACTGGCTCTTCTCGCTAACCAAACCGGTAACCCCGCTTATTAAAAGCATTCTGTAACAAAGCGGGACCA
AAGCCATGACAAAAACGCGTAACAAAAGTGTCTATAATCACGGCAGAAAAGTCCACATTGATTATTTGCA
CGGCGTCACACTTTGCTATGCCATAGCATTTTTATCCATAAGATTAGCGGATCCTACCTGACGCTTTTTA
TCGCAACTCTCTACTGTTTCTCCATACCCGTTTTTTTGGGCTAGCAGGAGGAATTCACCATGAACAAGAA
GATTCATTCCCTGGCCTTGTTGGTCAATCTGGGGATTTATGGGGTAGCGCAGGCACAAGAGCCGACCGAT
ACTCCTGTTTCACATGACGATACTATTGTCGTTACCGCCGCCGAGCAGAACTTACAGGCGCCTGGCGTTT
CGACCATCACCGCATGCGAAATCCGCAAAAACCCGGTTGCCCGCGATGTGTCGAAGATCATCCGTACCAT
GCCAGGCGTTAACCTGACCGGTAACTCCACCAGTGGTCAGCGTGGGAATAACCGACAGATTGATATTCGC
GGTATGGGTCCGGAAAACACGCTGATTTTGATTGACGGCAAGCCGGTAAGCAGCCGTAACTCGGTGCGTC
AGGGCTGGCGTGGCGAGCGCGATACCCGTGGTGATACTTCCTGGGTGCCACCTGAAATGATTGAACGTAT
TGAAGTTCTGCGTGGTCCGGCAGCTGCGCGTTATGGCAACGGCGCGGCGGGCGGCGTGGTTAACATCATT
ACCAAAAAAGGCAGCGGCGAGTGGCACGGCTCCTGGGACGCATATTTCAATGCGCCAGAACATAAAGAGG
AAGGTGCCACCAAACGCACTAACTTTAGCCTGACCGGTCCGCTGGGCGACGAATTCAGCTTCCGTTTGTA
TGGCAACCTCGACAAAACCCAGGCTGACGCGTGGGATATCAACCAGGGCCATCAGTCCGCGCGTGCCGGA
ACGTATGCCACGACGTTACCAGCCGGGCGCGAAGGGGTAATCAACAAAGATATTAATGGCGTGGTGCGCT
GGGATTTCGCGCCATTGCAATCGCTGGAACTGGAAGCAGGTTACAGCCGCCAGGGTAACCTGTATGCGGG
CGACACCCAGAATACCAACTCCGATTCCTATACCCGCTCGAAATATGGCGATGAAACCAACCGTCTGTAT
CGCCAGAACTACGCGCTGACCTGGAACGGTGGCTGGGATAACGGCGTGACCACCAGCAACTGGGTGCAGT
ACGAACACACCCGTAACTCGCGTATTCCGGAAGGTCTGGCGGGCGGTACCGAAGGGAAATTTAACGAAAA
AGCGACACAGGATTTCGTCGATATCGATCTTGATGACGTGATGCTGCACAGCGAAGTTAACCTGCCGATT
GATTTCCTCGTTAACCAGACGCTGACGCTGGGTACGGAGTGGAATCAGCAACGGATGAAGGACTTAAGTT
CCAACACCCAGGCACTGACCGGAACGAATACCGGTGGCGCTATTGATGGCGTGAGTACCACCGACCGTAG
CCCGTATTCAAAAGCAGAAATTTTCTCGCTGTTTGCCGAAAACAACATGGAGCTGACTGACAGCACCATC
GTAACGCCGGGGCTGCGTTTCGATCATCACAGTATTGTCGGCAATAACTGGAGCCCGGCGCTGAACATAT
CGCAAGGTTTAGGCGATGACTTCACGCTGAAAATGGGCATCGCCCGTGCTTATAAAGCGCCGAGCCTGTA
CCAGACTAACCCGAACTACATTCTCTACAGTAAAGGTCAGGGTTGCTATGCCAGCGCGGGCGGCTGCTAT
CTGCAAGGTAACGATGACCTGAAAGCAGAAACCAGCATCAACAAAGAGATTGGTCTGGAGTTCAAACGCG
ACGGGTGGCTGGCGGGCGTCACCTGGTTCCGTAACGATTATCGCAATAAGATTGAAGCGGGCTATGTGGC
TGTAGGGCAAAACGCAGTCGGCACCGATCTCTATCAGTGGGATAACGTGCCGAAAGCGGTGGTTGAAGGT
CTGGAAGGATCGTTAAACGTACCGGTTAGCGAAACGGTGATGTGGACCAATAACATCACTTATATGCTGA
AGAGTGAAAACAAAACCACGGGCGACCGTTTGTCGATCATCCCGGAGTATACGTTGAACTCAACGCTGAG
CTGGCAGGCACGGGAAGATTTGTCGATGCAAACGACCTTCACCTGGTACGGCAAGCAGCAGCCGAAGAAG
TACAACTATAAAGGTCAGCCAGCGGTTGGACCGGAAACCAAAGAAATTAGTCCTTACAGCATTGTTGGCC
TGAGCGCGACCTGGGATGTGACGAAGAATGTCAGTCTGACCGGCGGCGTGGACAATCTGTTCGACAAACG
TTTGTGGCGTGCGGGTAATGCCCAGACCACGGGCGATTTGGCAGGGGCCAACTATATCGCCGGTGCCGGG
GCGTATACCTATAACGAGCCGGGACGTACGTGGTATATGAGCGTAAACACCCACTTCTGATCATGGTACC
CGGGGATCCTCTAGAGTCGACCTGCAGGCATGCAAGCTTGGCTGTTTTGGCGGATGAGAGAAGATTTTCA
GCCTGATACAGATTAAATCAGAACGCAGAAGCGGTCTGATAAAACAGAATTTGCCTGGCGGCAGTAGCGC
GGTGGTCCCACCTGACCCCATGCCGAACTCAGAAGTGAAACGCCGTAGCGCCGATGGTAGTGTGGGGTCT
CCCCATGCGAGAGTAGGGAACTGCCAGGCATCAAATAAAACGAAAGGCTCAGTCGAAAGACTGGGCCTTT
CGTTTTATCTGTTGTTTGTCGGTGAACGCTCTCCTGAGTAGGACAAATCCGCCGGGAGCGGATTTGAACG
TTGCGAAGCAACGGCCCGGAGGGTGGCGGGCAGGACGCCCGCCATAAACTGCCAGGCATCAAATTAAGCA
GAAGGCCATCCTGACGGATGGCCTTTTTGCGTTTCTACAAACTCTTTTGTTTATTTTTCTAAATACATTC
AAATATGTATCCGCTCATGAGACAATAACCCTGATAAATGCTTCAATAATATTGAAAAAGGAAGAGTATG
AGTATTCAACATTTCCGTGTCGCCCTTATTCCCTTTTTTGCGGCATTTTGCCTTCCTGTTTTTGCTCACC
CAGAAACGCTGGTGAAAGTAAAAGATGCTGAAGATCAGTTGGGTGCACGAGTGGGTTACATCGAACTGGA
TCTCAACAGCGGTAAGATCCTTGAGAGTTTTCGCCCCGAAGAACGTTTTCCAATGATGAGCACTTTTAAA
GTTCTGCTATGTGGCGCGGTATTATCCCGTGTTGACGCCGGGCAAGAGCAACTCGGTCGCCGCATACACT
ATTCTCAGAATGACTTGGTTGAGTACTCACCAGTCACAGAAAAGCATCTTACGGATGGCATGACAGTAAG
AGAATTATGCAGTGCTGCCATAACCATGAGTGATAACACTGCGGCCAACTTACTTCTGACAACGATCGGA
GGACCGAAGGAGCTAACCGCTTTTTTGCACAACATGGGGGATCATGTAACTCGCCTTGATCGTTGGGAAC
CGGAGCTGAATGAAGCCATACCAAACGACGAGCGTGACACCACGATGCCTGTAGCAATGGCAACAACGTT
GCGCAAACTATTAACTGGCGAACTACTTACTCTAGCTTCCCGGCAACAATTAATAGACTGGATGGAGGCG
GATAAAGTTGCAGGACCACTTCTGCGCTCGGCCCTTCCGGCTGGCTGGTTTATTGCTGATAAATCTGGAG
CCGGTGAGCGTGGGTCTCGCGGTATCATTGCAGCACTGGGGCCAGATGGTAAGCCCTCCCGTATCGTAGT
TATCTACACGACGGGGAGTCAGGCAACTATGGATGAACGAAATAGACAGATCGCTGAGATAGGTGCCTCA
CTGATTAAGCATTGGTAACTGTCAGACCAAGTTTACTCATATATACTTTAGATTGATT
[125 nt withheld, positions 5029-5153]
C
[141 nt withheld, positions 5155-5295]
CCTTTGACGTTGGAGTCCACGTTCTTT
[37 nt withheld, positions 5323-5359]
ACCCTATCTCGGGCTATTCTTTTGATTTATAAGGGATTTTGCCGATTTCGGCCTATTGGTTAAAAAATGA
GCTGATTTAACAAAAATTTAACGCGAATTTTAACAAAATATTAACGTTTACAATTTAAAAGGATCTAGGT
GAAGATCCTTTTTGATAATCTCATGACCAAAATCCCTTAACGTGAGTTTTCGTTCCACTGAGCGTCAGAC
CCCGTAGAAAAGATCAAAGGATCTTCTTGAGATCCTTTTTTTCTGCGCGTAATCTGCTGCTTGCAAACAA
AAAAACCACCGCTACCAGCGGTGGTTTGTTTGCCGGATCAAGAGCTACCAACTCTTTTTCCGAAGGTAAC
TGGCTTCAGCAGAGCGCAGATACCAAATACTGTCCTTCTAGTGTAGCCGTAGTTAGGCCACCACTTCAAG
AACTCTGTAGCACCGCCTACATACCTCGCTCTGCTAATCCTGTTACCAGTGGCTGCTGCCAGTGGCGATA
AGTCGTGTCTTACCGGGTTGGACTCAAGACGATAGTTACCGGATAAGGCGCAGCGGTCGGGCTGAACGGG
GGGTTCGTGCACACAGCCCAGCTTGGAGCGAACGACCTACACCGAACTGAGATACCTACAGCGTGAGCTA
TGAGAAAGCGCCACGCTTCCCGAAGGGAGAAAGGCGGACAGGTATCCGGTAAGCGGCAGGGTCGGAACAG
GAGAGCGCACGAGGGAGCTTCCAGGGGGAAACGCCTGGTATCTTTATAGTCCTGTCGGGTTTCGCCACCT
CTGACTTGAGCGTCGATTTTTGTGATGCTCGTCAGGGGGGCGGAGCCTATGGAAAAACGCCAGCAACGCG
GCCTTTTTACGGTTCCTGGCCTTTTGCTGGCCTTTTGCTCACATGTTCTTTCCTGCGTTATCCCCTGATT
CTGTGGATAACCGTATTACCGCCTTTGAGTGAGCTGATACCGCTCGCCGCAGCCGAACGACCGAGCGCAG
CGAGTCAGTGAGCGAGGAAGCGGAAGAGCGCCTGATGCGGTATTTTCTCCTTACGCATCTGTGCGGTATT
TCACACCGCATAGGGTCATGGCTGCGCCCCGACACCCGCCAACACCCGCTGACGCGCCCTGACGGGCTTG
TCTGCTCCCGGCATCCGCTTACAGACAAGCTGTGACCGTCTCCGGGAGCTGCATGTGTCAGAGGTTTTCA
CCGTCATCACCGAAACGCGCGAGGCAGAAGGAGATGGCGCCCAACAGTCCCCCGGCCACGGGGCCTGCCA
CCATACCCACGCCGAAACAAGCGCTCATGAGCCCGAAGTGGCGAGCCCGATCTTCCCCATCGGTGATGTC
GGCGATATAGGCGCCAGCAACCGCACCTGTGGCGCCGGTGATGCCGGCCACGATGCGTCCGGCGTAGAGG
ATCTGCTCATGTTTGACAGCTTATC
Features (pLannotate 1.2.2; 15 found; start..end, strand, type, name):
     96..974     -  CDS            araC: L-arabinose regulatory protein; araC
   1001..1285    +  promoter       araBAD promoter: araBAD; promoter of the L-arabinose operon of E. coli; the araC regulatory gene is transcribed in the opposite direction (Guzman et al., 1995)
   1320..3557    +  CDS            fepA: FEPA_ECOLI - Also known as fep, feuB. Experimental evidence at protein level: Swiss-Prot protein existence level 1. This protein is involved in the initial step of iron uptake by binding ferrienterobactin (Fe-ENT), an iron chelatin siderophore that allows E.coli to extract iron from the environment. FepA also acts as a receptor for colicins B and D. From Escherichia coli (strain K12).
   3565..3609    +  misc_feature   MCS (fragment): pUC18/19 multiple cloning site
   3693..3808    +  ncRNA          5S rRNA: Accession: RF00001 - 5S ribosomal RNA
   3812..3898    +  terminator     rrnB T1 terminator: Escherichia coli rrnB; transcription terminator T1 from the E. coli rrnB gene
   3990..4017    +  terminator     rrnB T2 terminator: transcription terminator T2 from the E. coli rrnB gene
   4036..4127    +  promoter       AmpR promoter: bla
   4128..4988    +  CDS            AmpR: β-lactamase; bla; confers resistance to ampicillin, carbenicillin, and related antibiotics
   5030..5410    +  rep_origin     M13 ori (sequence partly withheld): M13 bacteriophage origin of replication; arrow indicates direction of (+) strand synthesis
   5596..6184    +  rep_origin     ori: high-copy-number ColE1/pMB1/pBR322/pUC origin of replication
   6370..6421    -  misc_feature   bom (fragment): basis of mobility region from pBR322
   6537..6576    -  CDS            rop (fragment): Rop protein, which maintains plasmids at low copy number; rop
   6577..6762    -  CDS            TcR (fragment): tetracycline efflux protein; tet; confers resistance to tetracycline
   6772..6       +  promoter       tet promoter (fragment) (across the origin): E. coli promoter for tetracycline efflux protein gene
