[The description below was written by a language model from this plasmid's Addgene catalogue record and pLannotate feature annotations shown in this document.]
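Description:
pKP1583 is a bacterial expression plasmid built on the pBAD24 backbone that produces a single-cysteine variant of the Escherichia coli outer membrane transporter FepA. The fepA coding sequence sits directly downstream of the araBAD promoter, with the araC regulator gene transcribed divergently, so expression is induced by L-arabinose and can be titrated by inducer level. Transcription is terminated by the rrnB T1 and T2 terminators that follow a remnant of the pUC-type multiple cloning site and a 5S rRNA segment. The plasmid replicates from a ColE1/pMB1-type origin, listed as high copy, and is selected with ampicillin through the bla gene. An M13 phage origin is also present, which in principle permits single-stranded DNA production. Short fragments of bom, rop, the tetracycline resistance gene and its promoter are leftovers of the pBR322 lineage and are not functional markers.

The insert carries the substitution D34C. The record indicates that this numbering does not start from the initiator codon, and the same change is D56C when counted from the start codon. FepA binds ferric enterobactin in the first step of siderophore-mediated iron uptake and also serves as the receptor for colicins B and D. The associated publication concerns the identification of in vivo contact sites between TonB and FepA. An engineered cysteine fits that kind of interaction mapping, for example by disulfide crosslinking, although the record gives the purpose only as expressing the mutant. The plasmid derives from pKP515 in the same collection. The cloning sites used are not recorded.
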