Addgene plasmid #167645: pKP1583
Purpose: Express FepA D34C . Please note that mutation numbers are not based on start codon of insert.
Depositing lab: Kathleen Postle. Depositing organization: Pennsylvania State University. Publication: Identification of New In Vivo TonB-FepA Rendezvous Sites. Postle K, Kho K, Gresock M, Ghosh J, Larsen R. bioRxiv 2021.12.08.471779 10.1101/2021.12.08.471779.
Backbone
  Vector backbone: pBAD24
  Vector type: Bacterial Expression
Growth in bacteria
  Bacterial resistance: Ampicillin, 100 μg/mL
  Growth temperature: 37°C
  Growth strain: DH5alpha
  Copy number: High Copy
Gene/Insert
  Gene/Insert name: fepA D34C
  Species: Escherichia coli
  Mutation: fepA with D34C mutation (Mutation is D56C based on start codon)
  Cloning method: Restriction Enzyme; 5′ cloning site Unknown (unknown if destroyed)
Terms and licenses: Academic/Nonprofit Terms; Industry Terms: Not Available to Industry
Depositor comments: The parent is pKP515 in this collection (PMID: 12218040)
How to cite: pKP1583 was a gift from Kathleen Postle (Addgene plasmid # 167645 ; http://n2t.net/addgene:167645 ; RRID:Addgene_167645)
